Addgene plasmid #20707: pEF Itk K390R myc
Depositing lab: Leslie Berg. Depositing organization: University of Massachusetts, Worcester. Publication: Biochemical interactions integrating Itk with the T cell receptor-initiated signaling cascade. Bunnell SC, Diehn M, Yaffe MB, Findell PR, Cantley LC, Berg LJ. J Biol Chem. 2000 Jan 21. 275(3):2219-30. 10.1074/jbc.275.3.2219 PubMed 10636929.
Backbone
  Vector backbone: pEF-BOS
  Vector type: Mammalian Expression
Growth in bacteria
  Bacterial resistance: Ampicillin, 100 μg/mL
  Growth temperature: 37°C
  Growth strain: DH5alpha
  Copy number: Unknown
Gene/Insert
  Gene/Insert name: Itk K390R (alt name: IL2-inducible T-cell kinase)
  Species: M. musculus (mouse)
  Mutation: Kinase Dead. K390R.
  Entrez Gene: Itk (a.k.a. Emt, Tcsk, Tsk)
  Tag / fusion protein: myc (C terminal on insert)
  Cloning method: Restriction Enzyme
  Sequencing primers: 5′ EF-1a forward
Terms and licenses: Academic/Nonprofit Terms; Industry Terms: Not Available to Industry
Depositor comments: K390R (adds an AvaII site). See author's map for more information.
How to cite: pEF Itk K390R myc was a gift from Leslie Berg (Addgene plasmid # 20707 ; http://n2t.net/addgene:20707 ; RRID:Addgene_20707)
