[The description below was written by a language model from this plasmid's Addgene catalogue record.]
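Description:
pEF Itk K390R myc is a mammalian expression plasmid built on the pEF-BOS backbone. It carries the mouse Itk gene (IL2-inducible T-cell kinase, also known as Emt, Tsk or Tcsk). It is propagated in E. coli under ampicillin selection; the record lists the copy number as unknown and names no origin of replication or mammalian selection marker. The promoter is also not listed explicitly. However, pEF-BOS vectors drive inserts from the strong, constitutive human EF-1α promoter, and this fits with the EF-1α forward primer recorded for sequencing the 5′ end of the insert.

The insert encodes Itk with a lysine-to-arginine substitution at position 390, which the depositor describes as kinase dead. This is the classic type of mutation that replaces the conserved ATP-coordinating lysine of a kinase domain, abolishing catalytic activity while leaving the rest of the protein, including its interaction domains, intact. The depositor notes that the mutation also introduces an AvaII restriction site, which gives a convenient diagnostic digest for telling the mutant from wild type. A myc epitope tag is fused to the C terminus of the protein, so it can be detected by immunoblotting or recovered by immunoprecipitation with anti-myc antibodies. The insert was cloned by restriction enzyme methods.

The associated publication concerns the biochemical interactions that link Itk to signaling initiated by the T cell receptor. In that context, the construct suits transfection experiments that use it as a catalytically inactive control or potential dominant-negative, separating kinase-dependent Itk functions from scaffolding or binding functions. No feature table is provided, so finer details of the map are not available here.
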