>Addgene plasmid #20707 | pEF Itk K390R myc | addgene partial sequence | sequence record 26223 | 20707 with EF-1a-for
TCTAGTATCGATAAGCTTGATATCGAATTCGCTCGAGGCGGCCGCACCATGAACAACTTCATCCTCCTGG
AAGAACAGCTGATCAAGAAGTCCCAACAGAAGAGAAGGACTTCTCCCTCGAATTTTAAAGTTCGTTTCTT
TGTCTTAACGAAAGCCAGCCTGGCCTACTTTGAGGACCGCCACGGGAAGAAGCGCACGTTGAAGGGCTCC
ATTGAACTCTCCAGAATCAAGTGTGTGGAGATTGTCAAGAGTGACATTAGCATCCCGTGCCACTATAAAT
ACCCTTTTCAGGTCGTGCATGACAACTATCTCCTGTATGTGTTTGCTCCAGACTGTGAGAGTCGGCAGCG
CTGGGTGCTGACCCTTAAAGAAGAAACGAGGAATAACAACAGCCTGGTATCCAAGTATCACCCTAATTTC
TGGATGGATGGGCGGTGGAGGTGCTGCTCCCAGCTGGAGAAGCCTGCTGTAGGCTGTGCTCCCTACGACC
CATCCAAGAATGCTTCAAAGAAGCCTCTTCCTCCTACTCCTGAA
