>Addgene plasmid #20707 | pEF Itk K390R myc | addgene partial sequence | sequence record 26224 | 20707 with mITK-F
NTTCGTGCAGGANANTGGCAGCGGGCAGTTTGGGCTGGTGCATCTCGGCTACTGGCTCAACAAGGACAAG
GTGGCCATCAGGACCATTCAGGAAGGGGCGATGTCAGAAGAAGACTTTATCGAGGAGGCGGAAGTCATGA
TGAAACTCTCTCACCCCAAACTGGTGCAGCTCTATGGGGTGTGCCTGGAGCAAGCCCCCATCTGCCTGGT
GTTTGAGTTCATGGAGCACGGCTGCCTGTCGGATTACCTTCGAAGTCAGCGGGGTCTCTTTGCTGCGGAG
ACCCTGCTGGGCATGTGCCTGGATGTGTGTGAGGGCATGGCCTACCTGGAAAAAGCTTGTGTCATCCACA
GAGACCTGGCAGCCAGAAACTGTTTGGTGGGAGAAAACCAGGTCATCAAGGTGTCCGACTTTGGGATGAC
AAGATTTGTCCTTGATGATCAATATACCAGCTCCACGGGCACCAAATTCCCAGTGAAGTGGGCATCCCCA
GAGGTGTTCTCCTTTAGTCGCTATAGCAGCAAGTCAGATGTGTGGTCGTTTGGTGTACTGATGTGGGAAG
TCTTCAGTGAAGGCAAAATCCCATACGAAAACCGAAGCAATTCCGAGGTCGTGGAAGATATCAGCACTGG
CTTTCGGTTATACAAGCCCCGCCTGGCCTCCTGTCATGTCTACCAGATCATGAATCATTGCTGGAAAGAG
AAACCAGAAGACCGGCCACCCTTCTCCCAGCTGNN
